>Addgene plasmid #63990 | pST50Trc4-CBPDHFR | depositor full sequence | sequence record 177396 | Full Sequence
GGCACCATGCATCGATCCCGCGAAATTAATACGACTCACTATAGGGAGACCACAACGGTTTCCCTCCGGC
TCCGGAAATAATTTTGTTTAACTTTAAGAAGGAGATATACATATGTCTAAGCGACGATGGAAAAAGAATT
TCATAGCCGTCTCAGCAGCCAACCGCTTTAAGAAAATCTCATCCTCCGGGGCACTTCTGGGATCCATCAG
TCTGATTGCGGCGCTAGCGGTAGATCGCGTTATCGGCATGGAAAACGCCATGCCATGGAACCTGCCTGCC
GATCTCGCCTGGTTTAAACGCAACACCTTAAATAAACCCGTGATTATGGGGCGCCATACCTGGGAATCAA
TCGGTAGGCCTTTGCCCGGCCGCAAAAATATTATCCTCAGCAGTCAACCCGGGACCGATGATCGGGTTAC
CTGGGTTAAATCGGTCGACGAAGCCATCGCGGCGTGTGGTGACGTACCAGAAATCATGGTGATTGGCGGC
GGACGCGTTTATGAACAGTTCTTGCCAAAAGCGCAAAAACTGTATCTGACGCATATCGATGCAGAAGTGG
AAGGCGACACCCATTTTCCGGATTACGAGCCGGATGACTGGGAATCGGTATTCAGCGAATTCCACGATGC
TGATGCGCAGAACTCGCATAGCTATTGTTTCGAAATCCTCGAGCGTCGTGCCGGCTAATGTACAACGCGT
GCGCGCTGATCCGGCTGCTAACAAAGCCCGAAAGGAAGCTGAGTTGGCTGCTGCCACCGCTGAGCAATAA
CTAGCATAACCCCTTGGGGCCTCTAAACGGGTCTTGAGGGGTTTTTTGCTGAAAGGAGGAACTATATCGG
GATTAGCCCGCCTAATGAGCGGGCTTTTTTTTAATTCCCCTATTTGTTTATTTTTCTAAATACATTCAAA
TATGTATCCGCTCATGAGACAATAACCCTGATAAATGCTTCAATAATATTGAAAAAGGAAGAGTATGAGT
ATTCAACATTTCCGTGTCGCCCTTATTCCCTTTTTTGCGGCATTTTGCCTTCCTGTTTTTGCTCACCCAG
AAACGCTCGTGAAAGTAAAAGACGCAGAGGACCAATTGGGGGCACGAGTGGGATACATAGAACTGGACTT
GAATAGCGGTAAAATCCTTGAGAGTTTTCGCCCTGAAGAGCGTTTTCCAATGATGAGCACTTTCAAAGTT
CTGCTATGTGGAGCAGTATTATCCCGTGTAGATGCGGGGCAAGAGCAACTCGGACGACGAATACACTATT
CGCAGAATGACTTGGTTGAATACTCCCCAGTGACAGAAAAGCACCTTACGGACGGAATGACGGTAAGAGA
ATTATGTAGTGCCGCCATAACGATGAGTGATAACACTGCGGCGAACTTACTTCTGACAACCATCGGTGGA
CCGAAGGAATTAACCGCTTTTTTGCACAATATGGGAGACCATGTAACTCGCCTTGACCGTTGGGAACCAG
AACTGAATGAAGCCATACCAAACGACGAGCGAGACACCACAATGCCTGCGGCAATGGCAACAACATTACG
CAAACTATTAACTGGCGAACTACTTACTCTGGCTTCACGGCAACAATTAATAGACTGGCTTGAAGCGGAT
AAAGTTGCAGGACCACTACTGCGTTCGGCACTTCCTGCTGGCTGGTTTATTGCTGATAAATCTGGGGCAG
GAGAGCGTGGTTCACGGGGTATCATTGCCGCACTTGGACCAGATGGTAAGCCTTCCCGTATCGTAGTTAT
CTACACGACGGGTAGTCAGGCAACTATGGACGAACGAAATAGACAGATTGCTGAAATAGGGGCTTCACTG
ATTAAGCATTGGTAAACCGATACAATTAAAGGCTCCTTTTGGAGCCTTTTTTTTTGGACGGACCGGTAGA
AAAGATCAAAGGATCTTCTTGAGATCCTTTTTTTCTGCGCGTAATCTGCTGCTTGCAAACAAAAAAACCA
CCGCTACCAGCGGTGGTTTGTTTGCCGGATCAAGAGCTACCAACTCTTTTTCCGAAGGTAACTGGCTTCA
GCAGAGCGCAGATACCAAATACTGTCCTTCTAGTGTAGCCGTAGTTAGGCCACCACTTCAAGAACTCTGT
AGCACCGCCTACATACCTCGCTCTGCTAATCCTGTTACCAGTGGCTGCTGCCAGTGGCGATAAGTCGTGT
CTTACCGGGTTGGACTCAAGACGATAGTTACCGGATAAGGCGCAGCGGTCGGGCTGAACGGGGGGTTCGT
GCACACAGCCCAGCTTGGAGCGAACGACCTACACCGAACTGAGATACCTACAGCGTGAGCTATGAGAAAG
CGCCACGCTTCCCGAAGGGAGAAAGGCGGACAGGTATCCGGTAAGCGGCAGGGTCGGAACAGGAGAGCGC
ACGAGGGAGCTTCCAGGGGGAAACGCCTGGTATCTTTATAGTCCTGTCGGGTTTCGCCACCTCTGACTTG
AGCGTCGATTTTTGTGATGCTCGTCAGGGGGGCGGAGCCTATGGAAAAACGCCAGCAACGCGGCCTTTTT
ACGGTTCCTGGCCTTTTGCTGGCCTTTTGCTCACATGTTCTTTCCTGCGTTATCCCCTGATTCTGTGGAT
AACCGTATTACCGCCTTTGAGTGAGCTGATACCGCTCGCCGCAGCCGAACGACCGAGCGCAGCGAGTCAG
TGAGCGAGGAAGCGGAAGAGCGCCTGATGCGGTATTTTCTCCTTACGCATCTGTGCGGTATTTCACACCG
CAATGGTGCACTCTCAGTACAATCTGCTCTGATGCCGCATAGTTAAGCCAGTATACACTCCGCTATCGCT
ACGTGACTGGGTCATGGCTGCGCCCCGACACCCGCCAACACCCGCTGACGCGCCCTGACGGGCTTGTCTG
CTCCCGGCATCCGCTTACAGACAAGCTGTGACCGTCTCCGGGAGCTGCATGTGTCAGAGGTTTTCACCGT
CATCACCGAAACGCGCGAGGCAGCTGCGGTAAAGCTCATCAGCGTGGTCGTGAAGCGATTCACAGATGTC
TGCCTGTTCATCCGCGTCCAGCTCGTTGAGTTTCTCCAGAAGCGTTAATGTCTGGCTTCTGATAAAGCGG
GCCATGTTAAGGGCGGTTTTTTCCTGTTTGGTCACTGATGCCTCCGTGTAAGGGGGATTTCTGTTCATGG
GGTAATGATACCGATGAAACGAGAGAGGATGCTCACGATACGGGTTACTGATGATGAACATGCCCGGTTA
CTGGAACGTTGTGAGGGTAAACAACTGGCGGTATGGATGCGGCGGGACCAGAGAAAAATCACTCAGGGTC
AATGCCAGCGCTTCGTTAATACAGATGTAGGTGTT
Features (pLannotate 1.2.2; 13 found; start..end, strand, type, name):
     27..45      +  promoter       T7 promoter: promoter for bacteriophage T7 RNA polymerase
     83..105     +  RBS            RBS: efficient ribosome binding site from bacteriophage T7 gene 10 (Olins and Rangwala, 1989)
    119..196     +  CDS            CBP: calmodulin-binding peptide derived from skeletal muscle myosin light chain kinase; binds calmodulin with nanomolar affinity in the presence of calcium
    206..679     +  CDS            folA: DYR_ECOLI - Also known as tmrA. Experimental evidence at protein level: Swiss-Prot protein existence level 1. Key enzyme in folate metabolism. Catalyzes an essential reaction for de novo glycine and purine synthesis, and for DNA precursor synthesis. From Escherichia coli (strain K12).
    714..763     +  CDS            SET1 (fragment): solubility-enhancement tag derived from T7 phage gene 10B
    771..818     +  terminator     T7 terminator: transcription terminator for bacteriophage T7 RNA polymerase
    883..974     +  promoter       AmpR promoter: bla
    975..1832    +  CDS            bla: BLAT_ECOLX - Experimental evidence at protein level: Swiss-Prot protein existence level 1. TEM-type are the most prevalent beta-lactamases in enterobacteria; they hydrolyze the beta-lactam bond in susceptible beta-lactam antibiotics, thus conferring resistance to penicillins and cephalosporins. TEM-3 and TEM-4 are capable of hydrolyzing cefotaxime and ceftazidime. TEM-5 is capable of hydrolyzing ceftazidime. TEM-6 is capable of hydrolyzing ceftazidime and aztreonam. TEM-8/CAZ-2, TEM- 16/CAZ-7 and TEM-24/CAZ-6 are markedly active against ceftazidime. IRT- 4 shows resistance to beta-lactamase in
   1839..1878    +  terminator     fd terminator: central terminator from bacteriophage fd (Otsuka and Kunisawa, 1982)
   1909..2497    +  rep_origin     ori: high-copy-number ColE1/pMB1/pBR322/pUC origin of replication
   2683..2822    -  misc_feature   bom: basis of mobility region from pBR322
   2924..3115    -  CDS            rop: Rop protein, which maintains plasmids at low copy number; rop
   3155..3265    +  CDS            mbeC (fragment): MBEC_ECOLX - Experimental evidence at protein level: Swiss-Prot protein existence level 1. Required for efficient mobilization of ColE1 plasmid and is thus essential to promote the specific transfer of the plasmid during conjugation. Probably functions by inducing DNA bending, helping the MbeA relaxase to melt the DNA around the nic site and cleave the phosphodiester bond. Binds specifically double-stranded DNA (dsDNA) containing the ColE1 oriT but does not recognize the inverted repeat (IR). From Escherichia coli.
