[The description below was written by a language model from this plasmid's Addgene catalogue record and pLannotate feature annotations shown in this document.]
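Description:
pST50Trc4-CBPDHFR is a small (about 3.3 kb) bacterial expression plasmid built on the pST50Trc backbone. It serves as the position 4 transfer vector for the pST44 polycistronic system, which is used to co-express the subunits of protein complexes in Escherichia coli. It is propagated in E. coli under ampicillin selection, conferred by a TEM-type beta-lactamase gene driven by its own promoter and followed by a phage fd terminator. Replication relies on a ColE1/pMB1-family origin. The annotation also finds the pBR322 bom region, the rop gene and a fragment of mbeC, so the replicon appears pBR322-like, although the catalogue lists the copy number as unknown.

The expression cassette consists of a T7 promoter, the efficient ribosome binding site from T7 gene 10, an N-terminal calmodulin-binding peptide (CBP) tag, a coding region and a T7 terminator. The short fragment annotated as a T7 gene 10-derived solubility tag just upstream of the terminator is probably a similarity match to residual T7 sequence rather than a functional fusion. The CBP tag is described as a single, non-cleavable tag and allows calcium-dependent affinity capture on calmodulin.

Although the plasmid is catalogued as an empty backbone, the tag is fused to E. coli dihydrofolate reductase (folA), which sits in a BamHI–NgoMIV cassette as a positive expression control. Users replace DHFR with their gene of interest at those sites. The resulting translational cassette is then excised with BspEI and MluI for transfer into the fourth position of a pST44 polycistronic plasmid. Expression from the T7 promoter requires a host that supplies T7 RNA polymerase.
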