Addgene plasmid #63990: pST50Trc4-CBPDHFR
Purpose: (Empty Backbone) Position 4 transfer plasmid for pST44 polycistronic plasmid suite; N-term non-cleavable single tag; contains DHFR gene in BamHI-NgoMIV cassette as positive control
Depositing lab: Song Tan. Depositing organization: Pennsylvania State University. Publication: The pST44 polycistronic expression system for producing protein complexes in Escherichia coli. Tan S, Kern RC, Selleck W. Protein Expr Purif. 2005 Apr;40(2):385-95. 10.1016/j.pep.2004.12.002 PubMed 15766881.
Backbone
  Vector backbone: pST50Trc
  Vector type: Bacterial Expression
  Tag / fusion protein: Calmodulin Binding Peptide (CBP) (N terminal on backbone)
Growth in bacteria
  Bacterial resistance: Ampicillin, 100 μg/mL
  Growth temperature: 37°C
  Growth strain: DH5alpha
  Copy number: Unknown
Gene/Insert
  Gene/Insert name: None
  Tag / fusion protein: Calmodulin Binding Peptide (CBP) (N terminal on backbone)
Terms and licenses: Academic/Nonprofit Terms; Industry Terms: Not Available to Industry
Depositor comments: Replace DHFR with GOI using BamHI/NgoMIV; Clone out cassette using BspEI/MluI
How to cite: pST50Trc4-CBPDHFR was a gift from Song Tan (Addgene plasmid # 63990 ; http://n2t.net/addgene:63990 ; RRID:Addgene_63990)
