>Addgene plasmid #63990 | pST50Trc4-CBPDHFR | addgene partial sequence | sequence record 177540 | T7 5'-TAATACGACTCACTATAGGG-3'
TTCATAGCCGTCTCAGCAGCCAACCGCTTTAAGAAAATCTCATCCTCCGGGGCACTTCTGGGATCCATCA
GTCTGATTGCGGCGCTAGCGGTAGATCGCGTTATCGGCATGGAAAACGCCATGCCATGGAACCTGCCTGC
CGATCTCGCCTGGTTTAAACGCAACACCTTAAATAAACCCGTGATTATGGGGCGCCATACCTGGGAATCA
ATCGGTAGGCCTTTGCCCGGCCGCAAAAATATTATCCTCAGCAGTCAACCCGGGACCGATGATCGGGTTA
CCTGGGTTAAATCGGTCGACGAAGCCATCGCGGCGTGTGG
